>Addgene plasmid #245154 | pJAK206 | addgene full sequence | sequence record 495267 | Addgene NGS Result
TTGAGATCCTTTTTTTCTGCGCGTAATCTGCTGCTTGCAAACAAAAAAACCACCGCTACCAGCGGTGGTT
TGTTTGCCGGATCAAGAGCTACCAACTCTTTTTCCGAAGGTAACTGGCTTCAGCAGAGCGCAGATACCAA
ATACTGTTCTTCTAGTGTAGCCGTAGTTAGGCCACCACTTCAAGAACTCTGTAGCACCGCCTACATACCT
CGCTCTGCTAATCCTGTTACCAGTGGCTGCTGCCAGTGGCGATAAGTCGTGTCTTACCGGGTTGGACTCA
AGACGATAGTTACCGGATAAGGCGCAGCGGTCGGGCTGAACGGGGGGTTCGTGCACACAGCCCAGCTTGG
AGCGAACGACCTACACCGAACTGAGATACCTACAGCGTGAGCTATGAGAAAGCGCCACGCTTCCCGAAGG
GAGAAAGGCGGACAGGTATCCGGTAAGCGGCAGGGTCGGAACAGGAGAGCGCACGAGGGAGCTTCCAGGG
GGAAACGCCTGGTATCTTTATAGTCCTGTCGGGTTTCGCCACCTCTGACTTGAGCGTCGATTTTTGTGAT
GCTCGTCAGGGGGGCGGAGCCTATGGAAAAACGCCAGCAACGCGGCCTTTTTACGGTTCCTGGCCTTTTG
CTGGCCTTTTGCTCACATGTTCTTTCCTGCGTTATCCCCTGATTCTGTGGATAACCGTATTACCGCCTTT
GAGTGAGCTGATACCGCTCGCCGCAGCCGAACGACCGAGCGCAGCGAGTCAGTGAGCGAGGAAGCGGAAG
AGCGCCCAATACGCAGGGCCCCCTGCTTCGGGGTCATTATAGCGATTTTTTCGGTATATCCATCCTTTTT
CGCACGATATACAGGATTTTGCCAAAGGGTTCGTGTAGACTTTCCTTGGTGTATCCAACGGCGTCAGCCG
GGCAGGATAGGTGAAGTAGGCCCACCCGCGAGCGGGTGTTCCTTCTTCACTGTCCCTTATTCGCACCTGG
CGGTGCTCAACGGGAATCCTGCTCTGCGAGGCTGGCCGGCTACCGCCGGCGTAACAGATGAGGGCAAGCG
GATGGCTGATGAAACCAAGCCAACCAGGAAGGGCAGCCCACCTATCAAGGTGTACTGCCTTCCAGACGAA
CGAAGAGCGATTGAGGAAAAGGCGGCGGCGGCCGGCATGAGCCTGTCGGCCTACCTGCTGGCCGTCGGCC
AGGGCTACAAAATCACGGGCGTCGTGGACTATGAGCACGTCCGCGAGCTGGCCCGCATCAATGGCGACCT
GGGCCGCCTGGGCGGCCTGCTGAAACTCTGGCTCACCGACGACCCGCGCACGGCGCGGTTCGGTGATGCC
ACGATCCTCGCCCTGCTGGCGAAGATCGAAGAGAAGCAGGACGAGCTTGGCAAGGTCATGATGGGCGTGG
TCCGCCCGAGGGCAGAGCCATGACTTTTTTAGCCGCTAAAACGGCCGGGGGGTGCGCGTGATTGCCAAGC
ACGTCCCCATGCGCTCCATCAAGAAGAGCGACTTCGCGGAGCTGGTGAAGTACATCACCGACGAGCAAGG
CAAGACCGATCGGGCCCCCTGCAGGATAAAAAAATTGTAGATAAATTTTATAAAATAGTTTTATCTACAA
TTTTTTTATCAGGAAACAGCTATGACCGCGGCCGCTGTATCCATATGACCATGATTACGAATTCCCCGGA
TCGAGATAGTATATGATGCATATTCTTTAAATATAGATAAAGTTATAGAAGCAATAGAAGATTTAGGATT
TACTGTAATATAAATTACACTTTTAAAAAGTTTAAAAACATGATACAATAAGTTATGGTTGGAATTGTTA
TCCGCTCACAATTCCAACTTATGATTAAAATTTTAAGGAGGTGTATTTCATAATGTGTCGAATAACGCTT
TACAAACAATTATTAACGCCCGGTTACCAGGCGAAGAGGGGCTGTGGCAGATTCATCTGCAGGACGGAAA
AATCAGCGCCATTGATGCGCAATCCGGCGTGATGCCCATAACTGAAAACAGCCTGGATGCCGAACAAGGT
TTAGTTATACCGCCGTTTGTGGAGCCACATATTCACCTGGACACCACGCAAACCGCCGGACAACCGAACT
GGAATCAGTCCGGCACGCTGTTTGAAGGCATTGAACGCTGGGCCGAGCGCAAAGCGTTATTAACCCATGA
CGATGTGAAACAACGCGCATGGCAAACGCTGAAATGGCAGATTGCCAACGGCATTCAGCATGTGCGTACC
CATGTCGATGTTTCGGATGCAACGCTAACTGCGCTGAAAGCAATGCTGGAAGTGAAGCAGGAAGTCGCGC
CGTGGATTGATCTGCAAATCGTCGCCTTCCCTCAGGAAGGGATTTTGTCGTATCCCAACGGTGAAGCGTT
GCTGGAAGAGGCGTTACGCTTAGGGGCAGATGTAGTGGGGGCGATTCCGCATTTTGAATTTACCCGTGAA
TACGGCGTGGAGTCGCTGCATAAAACCTTCGCCCTGGCGCAAAAATACGACCGTCTCATCGACGTTCACT
GTGATGAGATCGATGACGAGCAGTCGCGCTTTGTCGAAACCGTTGCTGCCCTGGCGCACCATGAAGGCAT
GGGCGCACGAGTCACCGCCAGCCACACCACGGCAATGCACTCCTATAACGGGGCGTATACCTCACGCCTG
TTCCGCTTGCTGAAAATGTCCGGTATTAACTTTGTCGCCAACCCGCTGGTCAATATTCATCTGCAAGGAC
GTTTCGATACGTATCCAAAACGTCGCGGCATCACGCGCGTTAAAGAGATGCTGGAGTCCGGCATTAACGT
CTGCTTTGGTCACGATGATGTCTTCGATCCGTGGTATCCGCTGGGAACGGCGAATATGCTGCAAGTGCTG
CATATGGGGCTGCATGTTTGCCAGTTGATGGGCTACGGGCAGATTAACGATGGCCTGAATTTAATCACCC
ACCACAGCGCAAGGACGTTGAATTTGCAGGATTACGGCATTGCCGCCGGAAACAGCGCCAACCTGATTAT
CCTGCCGGCTGAAAATGGGTTTGATGCGCTGCGCCGTCAGGTTCCGGTACGTTATTCGGTACGTGGCGGC
AAGGTGATTGCCAGCACACAACCGGCACAAACCACCGTATATCTGGAGCAGCCAGAAGCCATCGATTACA
AACGTTGAACGACTGGGTTACAGCGAGCTTAGTTTAAAGGGCGAATTCCTAGAGTCGACGTCACGCGTCC
ATGGAGATCTCGAGGCCTGCAGACATGCAAGCTTGGCACTGGCCGTCGTTTTACAACGTCGTGACTGGGA
AAACCCTGGCGTTACCCAACTTAATCGCCTTGCAGCACATCCCCCTTTCGCCAGCTGGCGTAATAGCGAA
GAGGCCCGCACCGATCGCCCTTCCCAACAGTTGCGCAGCCTGAATGGCGAATGGCGCTAGCATAAAAATA
AGAAGCCTGCATTTGCAGGCTTCTTATTTTTATGGCGCGCCGTTCTGAATCCTTAGCTAATGGTTCAACA
GGTAACTATGACGAAGATAGCACCCTGGATAAGTCTGTAATGGATTCTAAGGCATTTAATGAAGACGTGT
ATATAAAATGTGCTAATGAAAAAGAAAATGCGTTAAAAGAGCCTAAAATGAGTTCAAATGGTTTTGAAAT
TGATTGGTAGTTTAATTTAATATATTTTTTCTATTGGCTATCTCGATACCTATAGAATCTTCTGTTCACT
TTTGTTTTTGAAATATAAAAAGGGGCTTTTTAGCCCCTTTTTTTTAAAACTCCGGAGGAGTTTCTTCATT
CTTGATACTATACGTAACTATTTCGATTTGACTTCATTGTCAATTAAGCTAGTAAAATCAATGGTTAAAA
AACAAAAAACTTGCATTTTTCTACCTAGTAATTTATAATTTTAAGTGTCGAGTTTAAAAGTATAATTTAC
CAGGAAAGGAGCAAGTTTTTTAATAAGGAAAAATTTTTCCTTTTAAAATTCTATTTCGTTATATGACTAA
TTATAATCAAAAAAATGAAAATAAACAAGAGGTAAAAACTGCTTTAGAGAAATGTACTGATAAAAAAAGA
AAAAATCCTAGATTTACGTCATACATAGCACCTTTAACTACTAAGAAAAATATTGAAAGGACTTCCACTT
GTGGAGATTATTTGTTTATGTTGAGTGATGCAGACTTAGAACATTTTAAATTACATAAAGGTAATTTTTG
CGGTAATAGATTTTGTCCAATGTGTAGTTGGCGACTTGCTTGTAAGGATAGTTTAGAAATATCTATTCTT
ATGGAGCATTTAAGAAAAGAAGAAAATAAAGAGTTTATATTTTTAACTCTTACAACTCCAAATGTAAAAA
GTTATGATCTTAATTATTCTATTAAACAATATAATAAATCTTTTAAAAAATTAATGGAGCGTAAGGAAGT
TAAGGATATAACTAAAGGTTATATAAGAAAATTAGAAGTAACTTACCAAAAGGAAAAATACATAACAAAG
GATTTATGGAAAATAAAAAAAGATTATTATCAAAAAAAAGGACTTGAAATTGGTGATTTAGAACCTAATT
TTGATACTTATAATCCTCATTTTCATGTAGTTATTGCAGTTAATAAAAGTTATTTTACAGATAAAAATTA
TTATATAAATCGAGAAAGATGGTTGGAATTATGGAAGTTTGCTACTAAGGATGATTCTATAACTCAAGTT
GATGTTAGAAAAGCAAAAATTAATGATTATAAAGAGGTTTACGAACTTGCGAAATATTCAGCTAAAGACA
CTGATTATTTAATATCGAGGCCAGTATTTGAAATTTTTTATAAAGCATTAAAAGGCAAGCAGGTATTAGT
TTTTAGTGGATTTTTTAAAGATGCACACAAATTGTACAAGCAAGGAAAACTTGATGTTTATAAAAAGAAA
GATGAAATTAAATATGTCTATATAGTTTATTATAATTGGTGCAAAAAACAATATGAAAAAACTAGAATAA
GGGAACTTACGGAAGATGAAAAAGAAGAATTAAATCAAGATTTAATAGATGGAATAGAAATAGATTAAAG
TGTAACTATACTTTATATATATATGATTAAAAAAATAAAAAACAACAGCCTATTAGGTTGTTGTTTTTTA
TTTTCTTTATTAATTTTTTTAATTTTTAGTTTTTAGTTCTTTTTTAAAATAAGTTTCAGCCTCTTTTTCA
ATATTTTTTAAAGAAGGAGTATTTGCATGAATTGCCTTTTTTCTAACAGACTTAGGAAATATTTTAACAG
TATCTTCTTGCGCCGGTGATTTTGGAACTTCATAACTTACTAATTTATAATTATTATTTTCTTTTTTAAT
TGTAACAGTTGCAAAAGAAGCTGAACCTGTTCCTTCAACTAGTTTATCATCTTCAATATAATATTCTTGA
CCTATATAGTATAAATATATTTTTATTATATTTTTACTTTTTTCTGAATCTATTATTTTATAATCATAAA
AAGTTTTACCACCAAAAGAAGGTTGTACTCCTTCTGGTCCAACATATTTTTTTACTATATTATCTAAATA
ATTTTTGGGAACTGGTGTTGTAATTTGATTAATCGAACAACCAGTTATACTTAAAGGAATTATAACTATA
AAAATATATAGGATTATCTTTTTAAATTTCATTATTGGCCTCCTTTTTATTAAATTTATGTTACCATAAA
AAGGACATAACGGGAATATGTAGAATATTTTTAATGTAGACAAAATTTTACATAAATATAAAGAAAGGAA
GTGTTTGTTTAAATTTTATAGCAAACTATCAAAAATTAGGGGGATAAAAATTTATGAAAAAAAGGTTTTC
GATGTTATTTTTATGTTTAACTTTAATAGTTTGTGGTTTATTTACAAATTCGGCCGGCCAGTGGGCAAGT
TGAAAAATTCACAAAAATGTGGTATAATATCTTTGTTCATTAGAGCGATAAACTTGAATTTGAGAGGGAA
CTTAGATGGTATTTGAAAAAATTGATAAAAATAGTTGGAACAGAAAAGAGTATTTTGACCACTACTTTGC
AAGTGTACCTTGTACCTACAGCATGACCGTTAAAGTGGATATCACACAAATAAAGGAAAAGGGAATGAAA
CTATATCCTGCAATGCTTTATTATATTGCAATGATTGTAAACCGCCATTCAGAGTTTAGGACGGCAATCA
ATCAAGATGGTGAATTGGGGATATATGATGAGATGATACCAAGCTATACAATATTTCACAATGATACTGA
AACATTTTCCAGCCTTTGGACTGAGTGTAAGTCTGACTTTAAATCATTTTTAGCAGATTATGAAAGTGAT
ACGCAACGGTATGGAAACAATCATAGAATGGAAGGAAAGCCAAATGCTCCGGAAAACATTTTTAATGTAT
CTATGATACCGTGGTCAACCTTCGATGGCTTTAATCTGAATTTGCAGAAAGGATATGATTATTTGATTCC
TATTTTTACTATGGGGAAATATTATAAAGAAGATAACAAAATTATACTTCCTTTGGCAATTCAAGTTCAT
CACGCAGTATGTGACGGATTTCACATTTGCCGTTTTGTAAACGAATTGCAGGAATTGATAAATAGTTAAC
TTCAGGTTTGTCTGTAACTAAAAACAAGTATTTAAGCAAAAACATCGTAGAAATACGGTGTTTTTTGTTA
CCCTAAATATATCTTGCCCAAATGTCAAAGCTGGTGGAATGGCTTTTGGTATAAAAAATGAAGTGGCAAG
AGAAGTTGTTCGTGAGGTAAGAAACATAACGAAACTGCCTTTAGTAATAAAATTATCACCCAATGCAGAA
GATATTGTAGGAATGGCAAAAGTTTGTGAAGAAGAAGGTGCTGATGGAGTTTCATTAGTTAATACTTTTA
AAGCAATGGCAATTGATATAAAAAATAGAAGACCAGTATTTGAAAATGTATATGCTGGATTATCTGGACC
AGCTATAAAACCTATAGCTTTGAGAATGGTACATGAAGTGTGTAAAAATGTAAATATACCTGTAATGGGA
ATGGGCGGAATAACTAAAGCCACAGATGCTATAGAGTTTATAATGGCAGGAGCTACTTGTATCCAAGTTG
GAACTGCAAATTTTATGAATCCTAGAATAGGTATTGAAATAATAGATGGGATTAATGAATTTATGGATAG
AGAAGGAATAAAAAGTTTAGACGAAATAAGAGGAATTATATAAGGTAGAATAAATAGTATTTTAAAGATA
AAAAATATAGATTAAATAAACAATAATTTTATAACATTAACATGGAGGAAAAATAATATGAGTAAAGTAG
ATGTAGTGGATATATTAAAGAAAAGTGATGCATTGTTGGAGGGACATTTTTTATTATCTTCAGGAAAACA
CAGTAATAGATACGTACAATGTGCAAAAGTATTAAGATTTCCAGAATATGCTGCTGAGGTATTAAGTACA
GTTGTTGAACAAATAAAAGACTTAGATATAGACTTAGTAGTAGGACCAGCTATGGGTGGAGTAATAGTTT
CTTATGAGTTAGGAAGACAATTAGGAAAAGAAGCTGTATTTACTGAGAGAAAAGACAATACAATGGAGTT
AAGAAGAGGATTTGAAGTTAAAAAAGGAGCAAAGATAATAATTGCTGAAGACGTTGTAACTACTGGTAAA
TCAACTATGGAGACAAAAAGAGTATTAGAAGCCTTAGGTGGAGAAGTTGTAGGTGTTGCATGTATAGCAG
ATAGAACTAATCATGATATAGGTATGCCTATATATAGTGCTATAAAACTTGATATTCAAGTTTATGAATC
TGATGAGTGTCCTTTATGTAAGGAAGGAAAATTACCAGTTGTTAAGCCTGGAAGTAGAGAGTTCAAGGAA
TTAGGGATGTAATAACGAATTCTGCATCAAGCTAGCATAAAAATAAGAAGCCTGCATTTGCAGGCTTCTT
ATTTTTATGGTACCCGTTAACAGATCTGAGCTCAGAATGGGATCCGCACAATGAAGGACTGTTCAGTCTG
ATTCATCCACATTATACTAAATGCTTACTTCTATTCCATCTTCCATTTCACTTATGCGAAAAAGGCTTCT
CTCATGAGAAGTCTTTTTTATTTAAACTTAATTATTTATAGTGTTACTTAAAAAATGTAAATTTTTTAGA
GTAAAAATTTGTAATATAACATATAACTTAAAAATAAAAAGCAGTTAGCCTTATAAATGAAGGTTAGCTG
TTTTTTTTGTTAAAAATATATTTACAAAATAAGAGATAGTAGCAGTACAATATAAGTATAAGGTAAAAGT
ATTATATATTAGGGAGGGGTAAGTATGAAAAATCAATTAAATGAAAATCATAAAAAGGTTGTATTTTTTG
GAGTAGGTGCTGTAGGAGCTACTTTTGCAGAACAATTTTTTAACTCTAAATATGATTTTAAAATTCTTTG
TGATAATGAAAGAAAGAAAAGATATTTAGAAGAAGGATTTATAATAAATGGAAAAAGGTATGATTTTAAT
TATGTAACTAAAGATGAGTATAAACAAGAGGCTGATTTTATAATTATAGGTCTAAAATATAATAATTTAA
AAGAAAATATAAAAGAATTAGATGGATTAGTTGGAAAAAATACAGTTATAATGTCTCTGCTAAATGGAGT
TGATAGCGAAGAGATAATAGGAGAAAGATTTGGAATTGGAAAAATGGTATATTCATATGTTACCAATATA
GATGCAAAGAAAATCAATAATAATATTATACACACTACTAATGGGATAATTGTATTTGGTAACAAAGATA
ATAGTGAAGATAGAAAAACTAATATAATAACTGAAGTCTTTGATGATGTAAATATAGAATATATTTTATC
AAAAGATATTCAACGAGATATGTGGTGGAAGTACATGGTTAATATTGGTGTAAATCAAACTTCAGCTATA
CTTGGTGCACCTTATGGAGTTTTTCAGAGTTCTGAGCATTTAAGAGAATTAGCAAAATCTGCAATGAGGG
AAGTTGTTGCTATAGCACAAGCAAAAGACATATCTCTTACAGAAGATGATGTTGAAAATTCATTACATAG
AATACTAGAACATTCAAAAGAAGGAAGAACATCAATGCTTCAAGACGTGGAAGCTCATAGACCTACAGAA
GTAGATATGTTTTCTAAGAATATCTGCAAACTTGGAAAAAAATATAGCATACCTACTCCTATAAATCAGA
CTTTATTTTATATGATAAAAGTAATTGAAAGTAGATTTTAAAGGGTATTTGTAAGAAATATTGATAATTA
TTGATTTTAAATTTTATTAATGTTATATACTATCCTTTTTGATAATCTCATGACCAAAATCCCTTAACGT
GAGTTTTCGTTCCACTGAGCGTCAGACCCCGTAGAAAAGATCAAAGGATCTTC
Features (pLannotate 1.2.2; 11 found; start..end, strand, type, name):
      1..589     +  rep_origin     ori: high-copy-number ColE1/pMB1/pBR322/pUC origin of replication
    910..1019    +  oriT           oriT: incP origin of transfer
   1052..1423    +  CDS            traJ: oriT-recognizing protein; traJ
   1461..1553    +  CDS            traI (fragment): TRAI6_ECOLX - Experimental evidence at protein level: Swiss-Prot protein existence level 1. The initiation process of transfer DNA synthesis requires the interaction of at least three plasmid-specific components (TraH, I, and J) at the transfer origin resulting in the assembly of a specialised nucleoprotein complex - the relaxosome. Site- and strand-specific cleavage at the transfer origin is dependent on TraI and TraJ. From Escherichia coli.
   1581..1597    +  polyA_signal   OpIE-2 poly(A) signal (fragment): immediate-early gene 2 from the Orgyia pseudotsugata multicapsid nucleopolyhedrovirus; baculovirus polyadenylation signal
   1811..1835    -  protein_bind   lac operator: The lac repressor binds to the lac operator to inhibit transcription in E. coli. This inhibition can be relieved by adding lactose or isopropyl-β-D-thiogalactopyranoside (IPTG). lac repressor encoded by lacI
   1876..3158    +  CDS            codA (fragment): E. coli cytosine deaminase; codA; confers sensitivity to 5-fluorocytosine
   3257..3411    +  CDS            lacZα (fragment): LacZα fragment of β-galactosidase; lacZ fragment
   5956..6576    +  CDS            catP: CAT2_CLOPF - Protein inferred from homology: Swiss-Prot protein existence level 3. This enzyme is an effector of chloramphenicol resistance in bacteria. From Clostridium perfringens.
   6656..7174    +  CDS            pyrD (fragment): PYRDB_DESRM - Experimental evidence at protein level: Swiss-Prot protein existence level 1. Together with PyrK, also forms a metal reductase complex able to reduce Fe(III)-chelates to Fe(II)-chelates, as well as soluble Cr(VI) and U(VI), using NADH as electron donor. To a lesser extent, can also use NADPH as an electron donor. Is unable to reduce riboflavin and FMN with NADH as electron donor. May have an in vivo role in metal reduction in D.reducens, which is an organism capable of reducing contaminant heavy metals and radionuclides. From Desulfotomaculum reducens (strain MI-1).
   7268..7849    +  CDS            pyrE: PYRE_CLOD6 - Protein inferred from homology: Swiss-Prot protein existence level 3. Catalyzes the transfer of a ribosyl phosphate group from 5- phosphoribose 1-diphosphate to orotate, leading to the formation of orotidine monophosphate (OMP). From Clostridioides difficile (strain 630) (Peptoclostridium difficile).
