[The description below was written by a language model from this plasmid's Addgene catalogue record and pLannotate feature annotations shown in this document.]
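Description:
pJAK206 is a bacterial knock-in (allele-exchange) plasmid built on the pMTLSC-7215 backbone and derived from pJAK081. It belongs to a set of genetic tools for Clostridioides difficile and related species. It is catalogued as an empty backbone with no gene insert. Its distinguishing feature is a 218 bp insertion carrying a 9 bp sequencing barcode (Barcode 6), presumably so that a strain that has integrated it can be identified by sequencing. The 9,363 nt plasmid replicates at high copy in E. coli from a ColE1/pUC-type origin and is selected with chloramphenicol through catP, a Clostridium perfringens chloramphenicol acetyltransferase gene. An incP oriT with traJ and a fragment of traI allows the plasmid to be mobilised by conjugation from a suitable E. coli donor into a clostridial recipient.

The annotated payload fits a two-step homologous recombination design. A codA cytosine deaminase gene, which confers sensitivity to 5-fluorocytosine, supplies counter-selection against cells that retain the plasmid after integration. A lac operator lies just upstream of it, and a lacZα fragment follows it. A full-length pyrE matching C. difficile strain 630 and an adjacent pyrD-like fragment are annotated downstream of catP. These suggest homology to the pyrE region of the chromosome as the intended integration site, although the record does not explicitly name the target locus. The barcode insertion is not annotated, and several kilobases, including the region between lacZα and catP and the last 1.5 kb, carry no features. The short baculoviral poly(A) hit is almost certainly a spurious match.
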