Addgene plasmid #245154: pJAK206
Purpose: (Empty Backbone) pJAK081-based knock-in plasmid with a 218 bp insertion containing 9 bp sequencing Barcode 6 (CACTTATGC)
Depositing lab: Robert Fagan. Depositing organization: University of Sheffield. Publication: A set of genetic tools for use in Clostridioides difficile and related species. Fisher H, de Lussy Kubisa L, Jakhmola A, Walker E, Kirk JA, Oatley P, Chaudhuri RR, Douce GR, Ormsby MJ, Fagan RP. Microbiology (Reading). 2026 Feb;172(2). doi: 10.1099/mic.0.001665. PubMed 41712450.
Backbone
  Vector backbone: pMTLSC-7215
  Backbone manufacturer: Nigel P Minton
  Vector type: Bacterial knock-in
Growth in bacteria
  Bacterial resistance: Chloramphenicol, 25 μg/mL
  Growth temperature: 37°C
  Growth strain: DH5alpha
  Copy number: High Copy
Gene/Insert
  Gene/Insert name: None
Terms and licenses: Academic/Nonprofit Terms; Industry Terms: Not Available to Industry
How to cite: pJAK206 was a gift from Robert Fagan (Addgene plasmid # 245154 ; http://n2t.net/addgene:245154 ; RRID:Addgene_245154)
